Addgene plasmid #107461: pCEP4-SERTA331T-myc
Purpose: Mammalian expression plasmid for codon optimized mutant hSERT with internal MYC tag inserted in ECL2, mutation A331T conferring gain of function phenotype
Depositing lab: Erik Procko. Publication: Deep Mutagenesis of a Transporter for Uptake of a Non-Native Substrate Identifies Conformationally Dynamic Regions. Young HJ, Chan M, Selvam B, Szymanski SK, Shukla D, Procko E. bioRxiv 2021.04.19.440442 10.1101/2021.04.19.440442.
Backbone
  Vector backbone: pCEP4
  Backbone manufacturer: Invitrogen
  Backbone size w/o insert (bp): 10410
  Vector type: Mammalian Expression
  Selectable markers: Hygromycin
Growth in bacteria
  Bacterial resistance: Ampicillin, 100 μg/mL
  Growth temperature: 37°C
  Growth strain: DH5alpha
  Copy number: High Copy
Gene/Insert
  Gene/Insert name: Serotonin Transporter (SERT) (alt name: SLC6A4)
  Species: H. sapiens (human)
  Insert size (bp): 1985
  Mutation: A331T
  Entrez Gene: SLC6A4 (a.k.a. 5-HTT, 5-HTTLPR, 5HTT, HTT, OCD1, SERT, SERT1, hSERT)
  Promoter: CMV
  Cloning method: Restriction Enzyme; 5′ cloning site NHE1 (not destroyed); 3′ cloning site XHO1 (not destroyed)
  Sequencing primers: 5′ CMV Forward; 3′ EBV Reverse
Terms and licenses: Academic/Nonprofit Terms; Industry Terms: Not Available to Industry
Depositor comments: Please visit https://doi.org/10.1101/2021.04.19.440442 for bioRxiv preprint.
How to cite: pCEP4-SERTA331T-myc was a gift from Erik Procko (Addgene plasmid # 107461 ; http://n2t.net/addgene:107461 ; RRID:Addgene_107461)
