[The description below was written by a language model from this plasmid's Addgene catalogue record and the feature table of its GenBank file.]
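Description:
pCEP4-SERTA331T-myc is a mammalian expression plasmid built on the Invitrogen pCEP4 episomal backbone, carrying a codon-optimized human serotonin transporter (SERT, SLC6A4) with the A331T substitution. The roughly 2 kb insert sits between NheI and XhoI sites, both retained, giving a circular construct of about 12.1 kb. Transcription is driven by the human cytomegalovirus immediate-early enhancer and promoter, a Kozak consensus precedes the start of the open reading frame, and an SV40 polyadenylation signal terminates the message. A Myc epitope is placed internally in the coding sequence, within extracellular loop 2 of the transporter. An epitope in this position should be accessible from outside the cell, so it can serve to detect transporter that has reached the plasma membrane. The feature table annotates the Myc tag but not the SERT open reading frame itself, which is known from the catalogue fields.

In bacteria the plasmid replicates from a high-copy ColE1/pUC-type origin and is selected with ampicillin through the bla gene. For mammalian cells it carries a hygromycin B phosphotransferase cassette under the HSV thymidine kinase promoter and polyadenylation signal. It also carries the Epstein-Barr virus oriP, which supports extrachromosomal maintenance in cells supplying EBNA-1. The pCEP4 backbone normally encodes EBNA-1, but that gene is not annotated in this record.

The depositor describes A331T as a gain-of-function mutation. The associated work used deep mutagenesis of the transporter to study uptake of a non-native substrate and to map conformationally dynamic regions. The construct therefore serves to express and characterize this individual variant in cultured mammalian cells.
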