LOCUS       Exported 12139 bp ds-DNA circular SYN 13-MAY-2021
DEFINITION  Mammalian expression plasmid for codon optimized mutant hSERT with
            internal MYC tag inserted in ECL2, mutation A331T conferring gain of
            function phenotype.
ACCESSION   .
VERSION     .
KEYWORDS    pCEP4-SERTA331T-myc
SOURCE      synthetic DNA construct
  ORGANISM  synthetic DNA construct
REFERENCE   1 (bases 1 to 12139)
  TITLE     Procko Lab SERT constructs
REFERENCE   2 (bases 1 to 12139)
  AUTHORS   .
  TITLE     Direct Submission
  JOURNAL   Exported May 13, 2021 from SnapGene Server 1.1.58
            http://www.snapgene.com
FEATURES             Location/Qualifiers
     source          1..12139
                     /organism="synthetic DNA construct"
                     /mol_type="other DNA"
     polyA_signal    14..148
                     /label=SV40 poly(A) signal
                     /note="SV40 polyadenylation signal"
     primer_bind     complement(38..57)
                     /label=EBV-rev
                     /note="SV40 polyA terminator, reverse primer"
     primer_bind     92..111
                     /label=SV40pA-R
                     /note="SV40 polyA, reverse primer"
     primer_bind     complement(291..313)
                     /label=pGEX 3'
                     /note="pGEX vectors, reverse primer"
     rep_origin      873..2662
                     /label=oriP
                     /note="Epstein-Barr virus oriP replication origin (Yates et
                     al., 2000)"
     primer_bind     complement(5318..5336)
                     /label=pBRforEco
                     /note="pBR322 vectors, upsteam of EcoRI site, forward
                     primer"
     promoter        5404..5508
                     /gene="bla"
                     /label=AmpR promoter
     CDS             5509..6369
                     /codon_start=1
                     /gene="bla"
                     /product="beta-lactamase"
                     /label=AmpR
                     /note="confers resistance to ampicillin, carbenicillin, and
                     related antibiotics"
                     /translation="MSIQHFRVALIPFFAAFCLPVFAHPETLVKVKDAEDQLGARVGYI
                     ELDLNSGKILESFRPEERFPMMSTFKVLLCGAVLSRVDAGQEQLGRRIHYSQNDLVEYS
                     PVTEKHLTDGMTVRELCSAAITMSDNTAANLLLTTIGGPKELTAFLHNMGDHVTRLDRW
                     EPELNEAIPNDERDTTMPAAMATTLRKLLTGELLTLASRQQLIDWMEADKVAGPLLRSA
                     LPAGWFIADKSGAGERGSRGIIAALGPDGKPSRIVVIYTTGSQATMDERNRQIAEIGAS
                     LIKHW"
     primer_bind     complement(5727..5746)
                     /label=Amp-R
                     /note="Ampicillin resistance gene, reverse primer"
     rep_origin      6540..7128
                     /direction=RIGHT
                     /label=ori
                     /note="high-copy-number ColE1/pMB1/pBR322/pUC origin of
                     replication"
     primer_bind     7029..7048
                     /label=pBR322ori-F
                     /note="pBR322 origin, forward primer"
     promoter        7559..7704
                     /label=HSV TK promoter
                     /note="herpes simplex virus thymidine kinase promoter"
     CDS             7747..8784
                     /codon_start=1
                     /product="hygromycin B phosphotransferase"
                     /label=HygR
                     /note="confers resistance to hygromycin"
                     /translation="MKKPELTATSVEKFLIEKFDSVSDLMQLSEGEESRAFSFDVGGRG
                     YVLRVNSCADGFYKDRYVYRHFASAALPIPEVLDIGEFSESLTYCISRRAQGVTLQDLP
                     ETELPAVLQPVAEAMDAIAAADLSQTSGFGPFGPQGIGQYTTWRDFICAIADPHVYHWQ
                     TVMDDTVSASVAQALDELMLWAEDCPEVRHLVHADFGSNNVLTDNGRITAVIDWSEAMF
                     GDSQYEVANIFFWRPWLACMEQQTRYFERRHPELAGSPRLRAYMLRIGLDQLYQSLVDG
                     NFDDAAWAQGRCDAIVRSGAGTVGRTQIARRSAAVWTDGCVEVLADSGNRRPSTRPDRE
                     MGEAN"
     primer_bind     complement(8782..8801)
                     /label=TK-pA-R
                     /note="Thymidine kinase polyA, reverse primer"
     polyA_signal    8826..8874
                     /label=HSV TK poly(A) signal
                     /note="herpes simplex virus thymidine kinase
                     polyadenylation signal (Cole and Stacy, 1985)"
     enhancer        9528..9907
                     /label=CMV enhancer
                     /note="human cytomegalovirus immediate early enhancer"
     promoter        9908..10111
                     /label=CMV promoter
                     /note="human cytomegalovirus (CMV) immediate early
                     promoter"
     primer_bind     10062..10082
                     /label=CMV-F
                     /note="Human CMV immediate early promoter, forward primer"
     primer_bind     10108..10132
                     /label=LNCX
                     /note="Human CMV promoter, forward primer"
     regulatory      10160..10169
                     /regulatory_class="other"
                     /note="vertebrate consensus sequence for strong initiation
                     of translation (Kozak, 1987)"
     CDS             10835..10864
                     /codon_start=1
                     /product="Myc (human c-Myc proto-oncogene) epitope tag"
                     /label=Myc
                     /translation="EQKLISEEDL"
ORIGIN
        1 gccggcaagg ccggatccag acatgataag atacattgat gagtttggac aaaccacaac
       61 tagaatgcag tgaaaaaaat gctttatttg tgaaatttgt gatgctattg ctttatttgt
      121 aaccattata agctgcaata aacaagttaa caacaacaat tgcattcatt ttatgtttca
      181 ggttcagggg gaggtgtggg aggtttttta aagcaagtaa aacctctaca aatgtggtat
      241 ggctgattat gatccggctg cctcgcgcgt ttcggtgatg acggtgaaaa cctctgacac
      301 atgcagctcc cggagacggt cacagcttgt ctgtaagcgg atgccgggag cagacaagcc
      361 cgtcagggcg cgtcagcggg tgttggcggg tgtcggggcg cagccatgag gtcgactcta
      421 gaggatcgat ccccgccccg gacgaactaa acctgactac gacatctctg ccccttcttc
      481 gcggggcagt gcatgtaatc ccttcagttg gttggtacaa cttgccaact gggccctgtt
      541 ccacatgtga cacggggggg gaccaaacac aaaggggttc tctgactgta gttgacatcc
      601 ttataaatgg atgtgcacat ttgccaacac tgagtggctt tcatcctgga gcagactttg
      661 cagtctgtgg actgcaacac aacattgcct ttatgtgtaa ctcttggctg aagctcttac
      721 accaatgctg ggggacatgt acctcccagg ggcccaggaa gactacggga ggctacacca
      781 acgtcaatca gaggggcctg tgtagctacc gataagcgga ccctcaagag ggcattagca
      841 atagtgttta taaggccccc ttgttaaccc taaacgggta gcatatgctt cccgggtagt
      901 agtatatact atccagacta accctaattc aatagcatat gttacccaac gggaagcata
      961 tgctatcgaa ttagggttag taaaagggtc ctaaggaaca gcgatatctc ccaccccatg
     1021 agctgtcacg gttttattta catggggtca ggattccacg agggtagtga accattttag
     1081 tcacaagggc agtggctgaa gatcaaggag cgggcagtga actctcctga atcttcgcct
     1141 gcttcttcat tctccttcgt ttagctaata gaataactgc tgagttgtga acagtaaggt
     1201 gtatgtgagg tgctcgaaaa caaggtttca ggtgacgccc ccagaataaa atttggacgg
     1261 ggggttcagt ggtggcattg tgctatgaca ccaatataac cctcacaaac cccttgggca
     1321 ataaatacta gtgtaggaat gaaacattct gaatatcttt aacaatagaa atccatgggg
     1381 tggggacaag ccgtaaagac tggatgtcca tctcacacga atttatggct atgggcaaca
     1441 cataatccta gtgcaatatg atactggggt tattaagatg tgtcccaggc agggaccaag
     1501 acaggtgaac catgttgtta cactctattt gtaacaaggg gaaagagagt ggacgccgac
     1561 agcagcggac tccactggtt gtctctaaca cccccgaaaa ttaaacgggg ctccacgcca
     1621 atggggccca taaacaaaga caagtggcca ctcttttttt tgaaattgtg gagtgggggc
     1681 acgcgtcagc ccccacacgc cgccctgcgg ttttggactg taaaataagg gtgtaataac
     1741 ttggctgatt gtaaccccgc taaccactgc ggtcaaacca cttgcccaca aaaccactaa
     1801 tggcaccccg gggaatacct gcataagtag gtgggcgggc caagataggg gcgcgattgc
     1861 tgcgatctgg aggacaaatt acacacactt gcgcctgagc gccaagcaca gggttgttgg
     1921 tcctcatatt cacgaggtcg ctgagagcac ggtgggctaa tgttgccatg ggtagcatat
     1981 actacccaaa tatctggata gcatatgcta tcctaatcta tatctgggta gcataggcta
     2041 tcctaatcta tatctgggta gcatatgcta tcctaatcta tatctgggta gtatatgcta
     2101 tcctaattta tatctgggta gcataggcta tcctaatcta tatctgggta gcatatgcta
     2161 tcctaatcta tatctgggta gtatatgcta tcctaatctg tatccgggta gcatatgcta
     2221 tcctaataga gattagggta gtatatgcta tcctaattta tatctgggta gcatatacta
     2281 cccaaatatc tggatagcat atgctatcct aatctatatc tgggtagcat atgctatcct
     2341 aatctatatc tgggtagcat aggctatcct aatctatatc tgggtagcat atgctatcct
     2401 aatctatatc tgggtagtat atgctatcct aatttatatc tgggtagcat aggctatcct
     2461 aatctatatc tgggtagcat atgctatcct aatctatatc tgggtagtat atgctatcct
     2521 aatctgtatc cgggtagcat atgctatcct catgcatata cagtcagcat atgataccca
     2581 gtagtagagt gggagtgcta tcctttgcat atgccgccac ctcccaaggg ggcgtgaatt
     2641 ttcgctgctt gtccttttcc tgctggttgc tcccattctt aggtgaattt aaggaggcca
     2701 ggctaaagcc gtcgcatgtc tgattgctca ccaggtaaat gtcgctaatg ttttccaacg
     2761 cgagaaggtg ttgagcgcgg agctgagtga cgtgacaaca tgggtatgcc caattgcccc
     2821 atgttgggag gacgaaaatg gtgacaagac agatggccag aaatacacca acagcacgca
     2881 tgatgtctac tggggattta ttctttagtg cgggggaata cacggctttt aatacgattg
     2941 agggcgtctc ctaacaagtt acatcactcc tgcccttcct caccctcatc tccatcacct
     3001 ccttcatctc cgtcatctcc gtcatcaccc tccgcggcag ccccttccac cataggtgga
     3061 aaccagggag gcaaatctac tccatcgtca aagctgcaca cagtcaccct gatattgcag
     3121 gtaggagcgg gctttgtcat aacaaggtcc ttaatcgcat ccttcaaaac ctcagcaaat
     3181 atatgagttt gtaaaaagac catgaaataa cagacaatgg actcccttag cgggccaggt
     3241 tgtgggccgg gtccaggggc cattccaaag gggagacgac tcaatggtgt aagacgacat
     3301 tgtggaatag caagggcagt tcctcgcctt aggttgtaaa gggaggtctt actacctcca
     3361 tatacgaaca caccggcgac ccaagttcct tcgtcggtag tcctttctac gtgactccta
     3421 gccaggagag ctcttaaacc ttctgcaatg ttctcaaatt tcgggttgga acctccttga
     3481 ccacgatgct ttccaaacca ccctcctttt ttgcgcctgc ctccatcacc ctgaccccgg
     3541 ggtccagtgc ttgggccttc tcctgggtca tctgcggggc cctgctctat cgctcccggg
     3601 ggcacgtcag gctcaccatc tgggccacct tcttggtggt attcaaaata atcggcttcc
     3661 cctacagggt ggaaaaatgg ccttctacct ggagggggcc tgcgcggtgg agacccggat
     3721 gatgatgact gactactggg actcctgggc ctcttttctc cacgtccacg acctctcccc
     3781 ctggctcttt cacgacttcc ccccctggct ctttcacgtc ctctaccccg gcggcctcca
     3841 ctacctcctc gaccccggcc tccactacct cctcgacccc ggcctccact gcctcctcga
     3901 ccccggcctc cacctcctgc tcctgcccct cctgctcctg cccctcctcc tgctcctgcc
     3961 cctcctcctg ctcctgcccc tcctgcccct cctgctcctg cccctcctgc ccctcctgct
     4021 cctgcccctc ctgcccctcc tcctgctcct gcccctcctg cccctcctcc tgctcctgcc
     4081 cctcctgccc ctcctgctcc tgcccctcct gcccctcctg ctcctgcccc tcctgcccct
     4141 cctgctcctg cccctcctgc tcctgcccct cctgctcctg cccctcctgc tcctgcccct
     4201 cctgcccctc ctgcccctcc tcctgctcct gcccctcctg ctcctgcccc tcctgcccct
     4261 cctgcccctc ctgctcctgc ccctcctcct gctcctgccc ctcctgcccc tcctgcccct
     4321 cctcctgctc ctgcccctcc tgcccctcct cctgctcctg cccctcctcc tgctcctgcc
     4381 cctcctgccc ctcctgcccc tcctcctgct cctgcccctc ctgcccctcc tcctgctcct
     4441 gcccctcctc ctgctcctgc ccctcctgcc cctcctgccc ctcctcctgc tcctgcccct
     4501 cctcctgctc ctgcccctcc tgcccctcct gcccctcctg cccctcctcc tgctcctgcc
     4561 cctcctcctg ctcctgcccc tcctgctcct gcccctcccg ctcctgctcc tgctcctgtt
     4621 ccaccgtggg tccctttgca gccaatgcaa cttggacgtt tttggggtct ccggacacca
     4681 tctctatgtc ttggccctga tcctgagccg cccggggctc ctggtcttcc gcctcctcgt
     4741 cctcgtcctc ttccccgtcc tcgtccatgg ttatcacccc ctcttctttg aggtccactg
     4801 ccgccggagc cttctggtcc agatgtgtct cccttctctc ctaggccatt tccaggtcct
     4861 gtacctggcc cctcgtcaga catgattcac actaaaagag atcaatagac atctttatta
     4921 gacgacgctc agtgaataca gggagtgcag actcctgccc cctccaacag cccccccacc
     4981 ctcatcccct tcatggtcgc tgtcagacag atccaggtct gaaaattccc catcctccga
     5041 accatcctcg tcctcatcac caattactcg cagcccggaa aactcccgct gaacatcctc
     5101 aagatttgcg tcctgagcct caagccaggc ctcaaattcc tcgtccccct ttttgctgga
     5161 cggtagggat ggggattctc gggacccctc ctcttcctct tcaaggtcac cagacagaga
     5221 tgctactggg gcaacggaag aaaagctggg tgcggcctgt gaggatcagc ttatcgatga
     5281 taagctgtca aacatgagaa ttcttgaaga cgaaagggcc tcgtgatacg cctattttta
     5341 taggttaatg tcatgataat aatggtttct tagacgtcag gtggcacttt tcggggaaat
     5401 gtgcgcggaa cccctatttg tttatttttc taaatacatt caaatatgta tccgctcatg
     5461 agacaataac cctgataaat gcttcaataa tattgaaaaa ggaagagtat gagtattcaa
     5521 catttccgtg tcgcccttat tccctttttt gcggcatttt gccttcctgt ttttgctcac
     5581 ccagaaacgc tggtgaaagt aaaagatgct gaagatcagt tgggtgcacg agtgggttac
     5641 atcgaactgg atctcaacag cggtaagatc cttgagagtt ttcgccccga agaacgtttt
     5701 ccaatgatga gcacttttaa agttctgcta tgtggcgcgg tattatcccg tgttgacgcc
     5761 gggcaagagc aactcggtcg ccgcatacac tattctcaga atgacttggt tgagtactca
     5821 ccagtcacag aaaagcatct tacggatggc atgacagtaa gagaattatg cagtgctgcc
     5881 ataaccatga gtgataacac tgcggccaac ttacttctga caacgatcgg aggaccgaag
     5941 gagctaaccg cttttttgca caacatgggg gatcatgtaa ctcgccttga tcgttgggaa
     6001 ccggagctga atgaagccat accaaacgac gagcgtgaca ccacgatgcc tgcagcaatg
     6061 gcaacaacgt tgcgcaaact attaactggc gaactactta ctctagcttc ccggcaacaa
     6121 ttaatagact ggatggaggc ggataaagtt gcaggaccac ttctgcgctc ggcccttccg
     6181 gctggctggt ttattgctga taaatctgga gccggtgagc gtgggtctcg cggtatcatt
     6241 gcagcactgg ggccagatgg taagccctcc cgtatcgtag ttatctacac gacggggagt
     6301 caggcaacta tggatgaacg aaatagacag atcgctgaga taggtgcctc actgattaag
     6361 cattggtaac tgtcagacca agtttactca tatatacttt agattgattt aaaacttcat
     6421 ttttaattta aaaggatcta ggtgaagatc ctttttgata atctcatgac caaaatccct
     6481 taacgtgagt tttcgttcca ctgagcgtca gaccccgtag aaaagatcaa aggatcttct
     6541 tgagatcctt tttttctgcg cgtaatctgc tgcttgcaaa caaaaaaacc accgctacca
     6601 gcggtggttt gtttgccgga tcaagagcta ccaactcttt ttccgaaggt aactggcttc
     6661 agcagagcgc agataccaaa tactgtcctt ctagtgtagc cgtagttagg ccaccacttc
     6721 aagaactctg tagcaccgcc tacatacctc gctctgctaa tcctgttacc agtggctgct
     6781 gccagtggcg ataagtcgtg tcttaccggg ttggactcaa gacgatagtt accggataag
     6841 gcgcagcggt cgggctgaac ggggggttcg tgcacacagc ccagcttgga gcgaacgacc
     6901 tacaccgaac tgagatacct acagcgtgag ctatgagaaa gcgccacgct tcccgaaggg
     6961 agaaaggcgg acaggtatcc ggtaagcggc agggtcggaa caggagagcg cacgagggag
     7021 cttccagggg gaaacgcctg gtatctttat agtcctgtcg ggtttcgcca cctctgactt
     7081 gagcgtcgat ttttgtgatg ctcgtcaggg gggcggagcc tatggaaaaa cgccagcaac
     7141 gcggcctttt tacggttcct ggccttttgc tggccttgaa gctgtccctg atggtcgtca
     7201 tctacctgcc tggacagcat ggcctgcaac gcgggcatcc cgatgccgcc ggaagcgaga
     7261 agaatcataa tggggaaggc catccagcct cgcgtcgcga acgccagcaa gacgtagccc
     7321 agcgcgtcgg ccccgagatg cgccgcgtgc ggctgctgga gatggcggac gcgatggata
     7381 tgttctgcca agggttggtt tgcgcattca cagttctccg caagaattga ttggctccaa
     7441 ttcttggagt ggtgaatccg ttagcgaggt gccgccctgc ttcatccccg tggcccgttg
     7501 ctcgcgtttg ctggcggtgt ccccggaaga aatatatttg catgtcttta gttctatgat
     7561 gacacaaacc ccgcccagcg tcttgtcatt ggcgaattcg aacacgcaga tgcagtcggg
     7621 gcggcgcggt ccgaggtcca cttcgcatat taaggtgacg cgtgtggcct cgaacaccga
     7681 gcgaccctgc agcgacccgc ttaacagcgt caacagcgtg ccgcagatcc cggggggcaa
     7741 tgagatatga aaaagcctga actcaccgcg acgtctgtcg agaagtttct gatcgaaaag
     7801 ttcgacagcg tctccgacct gatgcagctc tcggagggcg aagaatctcg tgctttcagc
     7861 ttcgatgtag gagggcgtgg atatgtcctg cgggtaaata gctgcgccga tggtttctac
     7921 aaagatcgtt atgtttatcg gcactttgca tcggccgcgc tcccgattcc ggaagtgctt
     7981 gacattgggg aattcagcga gagcctgacc tattgcatct cccgccgtgc acagggtgtc
     8041 acgttgcaag acctgcctga aaccgaactg cccgctgttc tgcagccggt cgcggaggcc
     8101 atggatgcga tcgctgcggc cgatcttagc cagacgagcg ggttcggccc attcggaccg
     8161 caaggaatcg gtcaatacac tacatggcgt gatttcatat gcgcgattgc tgatccccat
     8221 gtgtatcact ggcaaactgt gatggacgac accgtcagtg cgtccgtcgc gcaggctctc
     8281 gatgagctga tgctttgggc cgaggactgc cccgaagtcc ggcacctcgt gcacgcggat
     8341 ttcggctcca acaatgtcct gacggacaat ggccgcataa cagcggtcat tgactggagc
     8401 gaggcgatgt tcggggattc ccaatacgag gtcgccaaca tcttcttctg gaggccgtgg
     8461 ttggcttgta tggagcagca gacgcgctac ttcgagcgga ggcatccgga gcttgcagga
     8521 tcgccgcggc tccgggcgta tatgctccgc attggtcttg accaactcta tcagagcttg
     8581 gttgacggca atttcgatga tgcagcttgg gcgcagggtc gatgcgacgc aatcgtccga
     8641 tccggagccg ggactgtcgg gcgtacacaa atcgcccgca gaagcgcggc cgtctggacc
     8701 gatggctgtg tagaagtact cgccgatagt ggaaaccgac gccccagcac tcgtccggat
     8761 cgggagatgg gggaggctaa ctgaaacacg gaaggagaca ataccggaag gaacccgcgc
     8821 tatgacggca ataaaaagac agaataaaac gcacgggtgt tgggtcgttt gttcataaac
     8881 gcggggttcg gtcccagggc tggcactctg tcgatacccc accgagaccc cattggggcc
     8941 aatacgcccg cgtttcttcc ttttccccac cccacccccc aagttcgggt gaaggcccag
     9001 ggctcgcagc caacgtcggg gcggcaggcc ctgccatagc cactggcccc gtgggttagg
     9061 gacggggtcc cccatgggga atggtttatg gttcgtgggg gttattattt tgggcgttgc
     9121 gtggggtcag gtccacgact ggactgagca gacagaccca tggtttttgg atggcctggg
     9181 catggaccgc atgtactggc gcgacacgaa caccgggcgt ctgtggctgc caaacacccc
     9241 cgacccccaa aaaccaccgc gcggatttct ggcgtgccaa gctagtcgac caattctcat
     9301 gtttgacagc ttatcatcgc agatccgggc aacgttgttg ccattgctgc aggcgcagaa
     9361 ctggtaggta tggaagatct atacattgaa tcaatattgg caattagcca tattagtcat
     9421 tggttatata gcataaatca atattggcta ttggccattg catacgttgt atctatatca
     9481 taatatgtac atttatattg gctcatgtcc aatatgaccg ccatgttgac attgattatt
     9541 gactagttat taatagtaat caattacggg gtcattagtt catagcccat atatggagtt
     9601 ccgcgttaca taacttacgg taaatggccc gcctggctga ccgcccaacg acccccgccc
     9661 attgacgtca ataatgacgt atgttcccat agtaacgcca atagggactt tccattgacg
     9721 tcaatgggtg gagtatttac ggtaaactgc ccacttggca gtacatcaag tgtatcatat
     9781 gccaagtccg ccccctattg acgtcaatga cggtaaatgg cccgcctggc attatgccca
     9841 gtacatgacc ttacgggact ttcctacttg gcagtacatc tacgtattag tcatcgctat
     9901 taccatggtg atgcggtttt ggcagtacac caatgggcgt ggatagcggt ttgactcacg
     9961 gggatttcca agtctccacc ccattgacgt caatgggagt ttgttttggc accaaaatca
    10021 acgggacttt ccaaaatgtc gtaataaccc cgccccgttg acgcaaatgg gcggtaggcg
    10081 tgtacggtgg gaggtctata taagcagagc tcgtttagtg aaccgtcaga tctctagaag
    10141 ctgggtacca gctgctagcg ccaccatgga gaccaccccc ctgaacagtc aaaagcaact
    10201 ctctgcctgt gaggatggag aggactgtca ggagaatggc gttcttcaaa aggttgtacc
    10261 cacccctgga gataaggtgg aaagcggcca gatttccaac ggctacagcg ccgtgccatc
    10321 acctggagcc ggggatgata cacggcacag cattcccgca accaccacga cactggttgc
    10381 agagcttcac cagggcgaga gggagacgtg gggcaaaaag gtagattttc tgctttccgt
    10441 gatcggttac gcggtcgatc tggggaacgt gtggaggttc ccttacattt gttaccaaaa
    10501 cggagggggt gccttcttgc tgccctacac aattatggcg atttttgggg gtatcccgct
    10561 cttctacatg gaactggcct tgggtcagta ccaccggaac ggctgcatta gcatttggcg
    10621 caagatatgc cccattttca agggaatcgg atacgcaatc tgtataatcg cgttctatat
    10681 tgcatcatat tacaacacca tcatggcctg ggccctttat tacttgatca gcagtttcac
    10741 cgaccaattg ccgtggacga gctgtaagaa ctcatggaat accgggaact gtaccaacta
    10801 cttctctgag gacagctcag gaggtagcgg gggtgaacag aagctgatta gcgaggagga
    10861 cttgggcagt ccaggcggaa gcggcaacat cacttggaca ctccatagta cgagccccgc
    10921 agaggagttt tacaccaggc acgtactgca gattcatagg agcaagggtc tgcaagacct
    10981 gggcggtatt agctggcagc tcgcattgtg cataatgttg atctttacgg tgatctattt
    11041 ctctatctgg aagggagtaa agacatccgg caaggtggtg tgggtgacgg cgaccttccc
    11101 ctacattata ctcagcgtgt tgttggtgag gggggcaacc ctgcctgggg cctggcgagg
    11161 cgtgctgttc tatctcaagc caaactggca gaagcttctt gaaaccggag tgtggatcga
    11221 cgcggccacg caaatcttct tttccctcgg tcccggcttc ggggtccttc tggcattcgc
    11281 aagctacaac aagttcaaca ataactgcta ccaggacgcc ctcgtgacaa gtgtagtgaa
    11341 ctgcatgacc tctttcgtga gcgggtttgt gatcttcaca gtactcggat atatggctga
    11401 gatgaggaac gaagatgtta gtgaggttgc caaagacgct ggcccgagcc tgttgttcat
    11461 cacatacgcc gaggctatcg cgaacatgcc cgcatctact ttcttcgcca tcatcttttt
    11521 cctgatgctg ataacccttg ggctggatag caccttcgcc ggactggagg gtgtcatcac
    11581 tgccgttctc gacgagttcc cccatgtgtg ggccaagcga cgggaaaggt tcgtgctggc
    11641 cgtcgtaatc acatgcttct tcggctcact ggtgaccctt acctttggcg gtgcgtacgt
    11701 ggtcaagctg ctcgaagagt acgccactgg accggcggtt ctgaccgtgg cattgatcga
    11761 ggccgtggcc gtaagctggt tttacggcat cacgcagttc tgtagggacg tgaaagagat
    11821 gctgggcttt tctcccggtt ggttttggag gatttgttgg gtagcaatta gccccctgtt
    11881 tctccttttc attatttgct cttttctgat gtctccaccg cagctccgac tgtttcagta
    11941 caactacccc tactggtcaa ttatcctggg ctattgtatc ggcacctcaa gtttcatctg
    12001 catccccaca tacatcgcat acagactgat aattacgccc ggtactttta aggagcgaat
    12061 cattaaaagc ataacccccg aaacccccac cgagatccct tgtggcgata taagactcaa
    12121 tgcggtctaa tagctcgag
//
