>Addgene plasmid #107461 | pCEP4-SERTA331T-myc | addgene partial sequence | sequence record 205560 | Addgene Partial NGS Result
TCCTGTTCCACCGTGGGTCCCTTTGCAGCCAATGCAACTTGGACGTTTTTGGGGTCTCCGGACACCATCT
CTATGTCTTGGCCCTGATCCTGAGCCGCCCGGGGCTCCTGGTCTTCCGCCTCCTCGTCCTCGTCCTCTTC
CCCGTCCTCGTCCATGGTTATCACCCCCTCTTCTTTGAGGTCCACTGCCGCCGGAGCCTTCTGGTCCAGA
TGTGTCTCCCTTCTCTCCTAGGCCATTTCCAGGTCCTGTACCTGGCCCCTCGTCAGACATGATTCACACT
AAAAGAGATCAATAGACATCTTTATTAGACGACGCTCAGTGAATACAGGGAGTGCAGACTCCTGCCCCCT
CCAACAGCCCCCCCACCCTCATCCCCTTCATGGTCGCTGTCAGACAGATCCAGGTCTGAAAATTCCCCAT
CCTCCGAACCATCCTCGTCCTCATCACCAATTACTCGCAGCCCGGAAAACTCCCGCTGAACATCCTCAAG
ATTTGCGTCCTGAGCCTCAAGCCAGGCCTCAAATTCCTCGTCCCCCTTTTTGCTGGACGGTAGGGATGGG
GATTCTCGGGACCCCTCCTCTTCCTCTTCAAGGTCACCAGACAGAGATGCTACTGGGGCAACGGAAGAAA
AGCTGGGTGCGGCCTGTGAGGATCAGCTTATCGATGATAAGCTGTCAAACATGAGAATTCTTGAAGACGA
AAGGGCCTCGTGATACGCCTATTTTTATAGGTTAATGTCATGATAATAATGGTTTCTTAGACGTCAGGTG
GCACTTTTCGGGGAAATGTGCGCGGAACCCCTATTTGTTTATTTTTCTAAATACATTCAAATATGTATCC
GCTCATGAGACAATAACCCTGATAAATGCTTCAATAATATTGAAAAAGGAAGAGTATGAGTATTCAACAT
TTCCGTGTCGCCCTTATTCCCTTTTTTGCGGCATTTTGCCTTCCTGTTTTTGCTCACCCAGAAACGCTGG
TGAAAGTAAAAGATGCTGAAGATCAGTTGGGTGCACGAGTGGGTTACATCGAACTGGATCTCAACAGCGG
TAAGATCCTTGAGAGTTTTCGCCCCGAAGAACGTTTTCCAATGATGAGCACTTTTAAAGTTCTGCTATGT
GGCGCGGTATTATCCCGTGTTGACGCCGGGCAAGAGCAACTCGGTCGCCGCATACACTATTCTCAGAATG
ACTTGGTTGAGTACTCACCAGTCACAGAAAAGCATCTTACGGATGGCATGACAGTAAGAGAATTATGCAG
TGCTGCCATAACCATGAGTGATAACACTGCGGCCAACTTACTTCTGACAACGATCGGAGGACCGAAGGAG
CTAACCGCTTTTTTGCACAACATGGGGGATCATGTAACTCGCCTTGATCGTTGGGAACCGGAGCTGAATG
AAGCCATACCAAACGACGAGCGTGACACCACGATGCCTGCAGCAATGGCAACAACGTTGCGCAAACTATT
AACTGGCGAACTACTTACTCTAGCTTCCCGGCAACAATTAATAGACTGGATGGAGGCGGATAAAGTTGCA
GGACCACTTCTGCGCTCGGCCCTTCCGGCTGGCTGGTTTATTGCTGATAAATCTGGAGCCGGTGAGCGTG
GGTCTCGCGGTATCATTGCAGCACTGGGGCCAGATGGTAAGCCCTCCCGTATCGTAGTTATCTACACGAC
GGGGAGTCAGGCAACTATGGATGAACGAAATAGACAGATCGCTGAGATAGGTGCCTCACTGATTAAGCAT
TGGTAACTGTCAGACCAAGTTTACTCATATATACTTTAGATTGATTTAAAACTTCATTTTTAATTTAAAA
GGATCTAGGTGAAGATCCTTTTTGATAATCTCATGACCAAAATCCCTTAACGTGAGTTTTCGTTCCACTG
AGCGTCAGACCCCGTAGAAAAGATCAAAGGATCTTCTTGAGATCCTTTTTTTCTGCGCGTAATCTGCTGC
TTGCAAACAAAAAAACCACCGCTACCAGCGGTGGTTTGTTTGCCGGATCAAGAGCTACCAACTCTTTTTC
CGAAGGTAACTGGCTTCAGCAGAGCGCAGATACCAAATACTGTCCTTCTAGTGTAGCCGTAGTTAGGCCA
CCACTTCAAGAACTCTGTAGCACCGCCTACATACCTCGCTCTGCTAATCCTGTTACCAGTGGCTGCTGCC
AGTGGCGATAAGTCGTGTCTTACCGGGTTGGACTCAAGACGATAGTTACCGGATAAGGCGCAGCGGTCGG
GCTGAACGGGGGGTTCGTGCACACAGCCCAGCTTGGAGCGAACGACCTACACCGAACTGAGATACCTACA
GCGTGAGCTATGAGAAAGCGCCACGCTTCCCGAAGGGAGAAAGGCGGACAGGTATCCGGTAAGCGGCAGG
GTCGGAACAGGAGAGCGCACGAGGGAGCTTCCAGGGGGAAACGCCTGGTATCTTTATAGTCCTGTCGGGT
TTCGCCACCTCTGACTTGAGCGTCGATTTTTGTGATGCTCGTCAGGGGGGCGGAGCCTATGGAAAAACGC
CAGCAACGCGGCCTTTTTACGGTTCCTGGCCTTTTGCTGGCCTTGAAGCTGTCCCTGATGGTCGTCATCT
ACCTGCCTGGACAGCATGGCCTGCAACGCGGGCATCCCGATGCCGCCGGAAGCGAGAAGAATCATAATGG
GGAAGGCCATCCAGCCTCGCGTCGCGAACGCCAGCAAGACGTAGCCCAGCGCGTCGGCCCCGAGATGCGC
CGCGTGCGGCTGCTGGAGATGGCGGACGCGATGGATATGTTCTGCCAAGGGTTGGTTTGCGCATTCACAG
TTCTCCGCAAGAATTGATTGGCTCCAATTCTTGGAGTGGTGAATCCGTTAGCGAGGTGCCGCCCTGCTTC
ATCCCCGTGGCCCGTTGCTCGCGTTTGCTGGCGGTGTCCCCGGAAGAAATATATTTGCATGTCTTTAGTT
CTATGATGACACAAACCCCGCCCAGCGTCTTGTCATTGGCGAATTCGAACACGCAGATGCAGTCGGGGCG
GCGCGGTCCGAGGTCCACTTCGCATATTAAGGTGACGCGTGTGGCCTCGAACACCGAGCGACCCTGCAGC
GACCCGCTTAACAGCGTCAACAGCGTGCCGCAGATCCCGGGGGGCAATGAGATATGAAAAAGCCTGAACT
CACCGCGACGTCTGTCGAGAAGTTTCTGATCGAAAAGTTCGACAGCGTCTCCGACCTGATGCAGCTCTCG
GAGGGCGAAGAATCTCGTGCTTTCAGCTTCGATGTAGGAGGGCGTGGATATGTCCTGCGGGTAAATAGCT
GCGCCGATGGTTTCTACAAAGATCGTTATGTTTATCGGCACTTTGCATCGGCCGCGCTCCCGATTCCGGA
AGTGCTTGACATTGGGGAATTCAGCGAGAGCCTGACCTATTGCATCTCCCGCCGTGCACAGGGTGTCACG
TTGCAAGACCTGCCTGAAACCGAACTGCCCGCTGTTCTGCAGCCGGTCGCGGAGGCCATGGATGCGATCG
CTGCGGCCGATCTTAGCCAGACGAGCGGGTTCGGCCCATTCGGACCGCAAGGAATCGGTCAATACACTAC
ATGGCGTGATTTCATATGCGCGATTGCTGATCCCCATGTGTATCACTGGCAAACTGTGATGGACGACACC
GTCAGTGCGTCCGTCGCGCAGGCTCTCGATGAGCTGATGCTTTGGGCCGAGGACTGCCCCGAAGTCCGGC
ACCTCGTGCACGCGGATTTCGGCTCCAACAATGTCCTGACGGACAATGGCCGCATAACAGCGGTCATTGA
CTGGAGCGAGGCGATGTTCGGGGATTCCCAATACGAGGTCGCCAACATCTTCTTCTGGAGGCCGTGGTTG
GCTTGTATGGAGCAGCAGACGCGCTACTTCGAGCGGAGGCATCCGGAGCTTGCAGGATCGCCGCGGCTCC
GGGCGTATATGCTCCGCATTGGTCTTGACCAACTCTATCAGAGCTTGGTTGACGGCAATTTCGATGATGC
AGCTTGGGCGCAGGGTCGATGCGACGCAATCGTCCGATCCGGAGCCGGGACTGTCGGGCGTACACAAATC
GCCCGCAGAAGCGCGGCCGTCTGGACCGATGGCTGTGTAGAAGTACTCGCCGATAGTGGAAACCGACGCC
CCAGCACTCGTCCGGATCGGGAGATGGGGGAGGCTAACTGAAACACGGAAGGAGACAATACCGGAAGGAA
CCCGCGCTATGACGGCAATAAAAAGACAGAATAAAACGCACGGGTGTTGGGTCGTTTGTTCATAAACGCG
GGGTTCGGTCCCAGGGCTGGCACTCTGTCGATACCCCACCGAGACCCCATTGGGGCCAATACGCCCGCGT
TTCTTCCTTTTCCCCACCCCACCCCCCAAGTTCGGGTGAAGGCCCAGGGCTCGCAGCCAACGTCGGGGCG
GCAGGCCCTGCCATAGCCACTGGCCCCGTGGGTTAGGGACGGGGTCCCCCATGGGGAATGGTTTATGGTT
CGTGGGGGTTATTATTTTGGGCGTTGCGTGGGGTCAGGTCCACGACTGGACTGAGCAGACAGACCCATGG
TTTTTGGATGGCCTGGGCATGGACCGCATGTACTGGCGCGACACGAACACCGGGCGTCTGTGGCTGCCAA
ACACCCCCGACCCCCAAAAACCACCGCGCGGATTTCTGGCGTGCCAAGCTAGTCGACCAATTCTCATGTT
TGACAGCTTATCATCGCAGATCCGGGCAACGTTGTTGCCATTGCTGCAGGCGCAGAACTGGTAGGTATGG
AAGATCTATACATTGAATCAATATTGGCAATTAGCCATATTAGTCATTGGTTATATAGCATAAATCAATA
TTGGCTATTGGCCATTGCATACGTTGTATCTATATCATAATATGTACATTTATATTGGCTCATGTCCAAT
ATGACCGCCATGTTGACATTGATTATTGACTAGTTATTAATAGTAATCAATTACGGGGTCATTAGTTCAT
AGCCCATATATGGAGTTCCGCGTTACATAACTTACGGTAAATGGCCCGCCTGGCTGACCGCCCAACGACC
CCCGCCCATTGACGTCAATAATGACGTATGTTCCCATAGTAACGCCAATAGGGACTTTCCATTGACGTCA
ATGGGTGGAGTATTTACGGTAAACTGCCCACTTGGCAGTACATCAAGTGTATCATATGCCAAGTCCGCCC
CCTATTGACGTCAATGACGGTAAATGGCCCGCCTGGCATTATGCCCAGTACATGACCTTACGGGACTTTC
CTACTTGGCAGTACATCTACGTATTAGTCATCGCTATTACCATGGTGATGCGGTTTTGGCAGTACACCAA
TGGGCGTGGATAGCGGTTTGACTCACGGGGATTTCCAAGTCTCCACCCCATTGACGTCAATGGGAGTTTG
TTTTGGCACCAAAATCAACGGGACTTTCCAAAATGTCGTAATAACCCCGCCCCGTTGACGCAAATGGGCG
GTAGGCGTGTACGGTGGGAGGTCTATATAAGCAGAGCTCGTTTAGTGAACCGTCAGATCTCTAGAAGCTG
GGTACCAGCTGCTAGCGCCACCATGGAGACCACCCCCCTGAACAGTCAAAAGCAACTCTCTGCCTGTGAG
GATGGAGAGGACTGTCAGGAGAATGGCGTTCTTCAAAAGGTTGTACCCACCCCTGGAGATAAGGTGGAAA
GCGGCCAGATTTCCAACGGCTACAGCGCCGTGCCATCACCTGGAGCCGGGGATGATACACGGCACAGCAT
TCCCGCAACCACCACGACACTGGTTGCAGAGCTTCACCAGGGCGAGAGGGAGACGTGGGGCAAAAAGGTA
GATTTTCTGCTTTCCGTGATCGGTTACGCGGTCGATCTGGGGAACGTGTGGAGGTTCCCTTACATTTGTT
ACCAAAACGGAGGGGGTGCCTTCTTGCTGCCCTACACAATTATGGCGATTTTTGGGGGTATCCCGCTCTT
CTACATGGAACTGGCCTTGGGTCAGTACCACCGGAACGGCTGCATTAGCATTTGGCGCAAGATATGCCCC
ATTTTCAAGGGAATCGGATACGCAATCTGTATAATCGCGTTCTATATTGCATCATATTACAACACCATCA
TGGCCTGGGCCCTTTATTACTTGATCAGCAGTTTCACCGACCAATTGCCGTGGACGAGCTGTAAGAACTC
ATGGAATACCGGGAACTGTACCAACTACTTCTCTGAGGACAGCTCAGGAGGTAGCGGGGGTGAACAGAAG
CTGATTAGCGAGGAGGACTTGGGCAGTCCAGGCGGAAGCGGCAACATCACTTGGACACTCCATAGTACGA
GCCCCGCAGAGGAGTTTTACACCAGGCACGTACTGCAGATTCATAGGAGCAAGGGTCTGCAAGACCTGGG
CGGTATTAGCTGGCAGCTCGCATTGTGCATAATGTTGATCTTTACGGTGATCTATTTCTCTATCTGGAAG
GGAGTAAAGACATCCGGCAAGGTGGTGTGGGTGACGGCGACCTTCCCCTACATTATACTCAGCGTGTTGT
TGGTGAGGGGGGCAACCCTGCCTGGGGCCTGGCGAGGCGTGCTGTTCTATCTCAAGCCAAACTGGCAGAA
GCTTCTTGAAACCGGAGTGTGGATCGACGCGGCCACGCAAATCTTCTTTTCCCTCGGTCCCGGCTTCGGG
GTCCTTCTGGCATTCGCAAGCTACAACAAGTTCAACAATAACTGCTACCAGGACGCCCTCGTGACAAGTG
TAGTGAACTGCATGACCTCTTTCGTGAGCGGGTTTGTGATCTTCACAGTACTCGGATATATGGCTGAGAT
GAGGAACGAAGATGTTAGTGAGGTTGCCAAAGACGCTGGCCCGAGCCTGTTGTTCATCACATACGCCGAG
GCTATCGCGAACATGCCCGCATCTACTTTCTTCGCCATCATCTTTTTCCTGATGCTGATAACCCTTGGGC
TGGATAGCACCTTCGCCGGACTGGAGGGTGTCATCACTGCCGTTCTCGACGAGTTCCCCCATGTGTGGGC
CAAGCGACGGGAAAGGTTCGTGCTGGCCGTCGTAATCACATGCTTCTTCGGCTCACTGGTGACCCTTACC
TTTGGCGGTGCGTACGTGGTCAAGCTGCTCGAAGAGTACGCCACTGGACCGGCGGTTCTGACCGTGGCAT
TGATCGAGGCCGTGGCCGTAAGCTGGTTTTACGGCATCACGCAGTTCTGTAGGGACGTGAAAGAGATGCT
GGGCTTTTCTCCCGGTTGGTTTTGGAGGATTTGTTGGGTAGCAATTAGCCCCCTGTTTCTCCTTTTCATT
ATTTGCTCTTTTCTGATGTCTCCACCGCAGCTCCGACTGTTTCAGTACAACTACCCCTACTGGTCAATTA
TCCTGGGCTATTGTATCGGCACCTCAAGTTTCATCTGCATCCCCACATACATCGCATACAGACTGATAAT
TACGCCCGGTACTTTTAAGGAGCGAATCATTAAAAGCATAACCCCCGAAACCCCCACCGAGATCCCTTGT
GGCGATATAAGACTCAATGCGGTCTAATAGCTCGAGGCCGGCAAGGCCGGATCCAGACATGATAAGATAC
ATTGATGAGTTTGGACAAACCACAACTAGAATGCAGTGAAAAAAATGCTTTATTTGTGAAATTTGTGATG
CTATTGCTTTATTTGTAACCATTATAAGCTGCAATAAACAAGTTAACAACAACAATTGCATTCATTTTAT
GTTTCAGGTTCAGGGGGAGGTGTGGGAGGTTTTTTAAAGCAAGTAAAACCTCTACAAATGTGGTATGGCT
GATTATGATCCGGCTGCCTCGCGCGTTTCGGTGATGACGGTGAAAACCTCTGACACATGCAGCTCCCGGA
GACGGTCACAGCTTGTCTGTAAGCGGATGCCGGGAGCAGACAAGCCCGTCAGGGCGCGTCAGCGGGTGTT
GGCGGGTGTCGGGGCGCAGCCATGAGGTCGACTCTAGAGGATCGATCCCCGCCCCGGACGAACTAAACCT
GACTACGACATCTCTGCCCCTTCTTCGCGGGGCAGTGCATGTAATCCCTTCAGTTGGTTGGTACAACTTG
CCAACTGGGCCCTGTTCCACATGTGACACGGGGGGGGACCAAACACAAAGGGGTTCTCTGACTGTAGTTG
ACATCCTTATAAATGGATGTGCACATTTGCCAACACTGAGTGGCTTTCATCCTGGAGCAGACTTTGCAGT
CTGTGGACTGCAACACAACATTGCCTTTATGTGTAACTCTTGGCTGAAGCTCTTACACCAATGCTGGGGG
ACATGTACCTCCCAGGGGCCCAGGAAGACTACGGGAGGCTACACCAACGTCAATCAGAGGGGCCTGTGTA
GCTACCGATAAGCGGACCCTCAAGAGGGCATTAGCAATAGTGTTTATAAGGCCCCCTTGTTAACCCTAAA
CGGGTAGCATATGCTTCCCGGGTAGTAGTATATACTATCCAGACTAACCCTAATTCAATAGCATATGTTA
CCCAACGGGAAGCATATGCTATCGAATTAGGGTTAGTAAAAGGGTCCTAAGGAACAGCGATATCTCCCAC
CCCATGAGCTGTCACGGTTTTATTTACATGGGGTCAGGATTCCACGAGGGTAGTGAACCATTTTAGTCAC
AAGGGCAGTGGCTGAAGATCAAGGAGCGGGCAGTGAACTCTCCTGAATCTTCGCCTGCTTCTTCATTCTC
CTTCGTTTAGCTAATAGAATAACTGCTGAGTTGTGAACAGTAAGGTGTATGTGAGGTGCTCGAAAACAAG
GTTTCAGGTGACGCCCCCAGAATAAAATTTGGACGGGGGGTTCAGTGGTGGCATTGTGCTATGACACCAA
TATAACCCTCACAAACCCCTTGGGCAATAAATACTAGTGTAGGAATGAAACATTCTGAATATCTTTAACA
ATAGAAATCCATGGGGTGGGGACAAGCCGTAAAGACTGGATGTCCATCTCACACGAATTTATGGCTATGG
GCAACACATAATCCTAGTGCAATATGATACTGGGGTTATTAAGATGTGTCCCAGGCAGGGACCAAGACAG
GTGAACCATGTTGTTACACTCTATTTGTAACAAGGGGAAAGAGAGTGGACGCCGACAGCAGCGGACTCCA
CTGGTTGTCTCTAACACCCCCGAAAATTAAACGGGGCTCCACGCCAATGGGGCCCATAAACAAAGACAAG
TGGCCACTCTTTTTTTTGAAATTGTGGAGTGGGGGCACGCGTCAGCCCCCACACGCCGCCCTGCGGTTTT
GGACTGTAAAATAAGGGTGTAATAACTTGGCTGATTGTAACCCCGCTAACCACTGCGGTCAAACCACTTG
CCCACAAAACCACTAATGGCACCCCGGGGAATACCTGCATAAGTAGGTGGGCGGGCCAAGATAGGGGCGC
GATTGCTGCGATCTGGAGGACAAATTACACACACTTGCGCCTGAGCGCCAAGCACAGGGTTGTTGGTCCT
CATATTCACGAGGTCGCTGAGAGCACGGTGGGCTAATGTTGCCATGGGTAGCATATACTACCCAAATATC
TGGATAGCATATGCTATCCTAATCTATATCTGGGTAGCATAGGCTATCCTAATCTATATCTGGGTAGCAT
ATGCTATCCTAATCTATATCTGGGTAGTATATGCTATCCTAATTTATATCTGGGTAGCATAGGCTATCCT
AATCTATATCTGGGTAGCATATGCTATCCTAATCTATATCTGGGTAGTATATGCTATCCTAATCTGTATC
CGGGTAGCATATGCTATCCTAATAGAGATTAGGGTAGTATATGCTATCCTAATTTATATCTGGGTAGCAT
ATACTACCCAAATATCTGGATAGCATATGCTATCCTAATCTATATCTGGGTAGCATATGCTATCCTAATC
TATATCTGGGTAGCATAGGCTATCCTAATCTATATCTGGGTAGCATATGCTATCCTAATCTATATCTGGG
TAGTATATGCTATCCTAATTTATATCTGGGTAGCATAGGCTATCCTAATCTATATCTGGGTAGCATATGC
TATCCTAATCTATATCTGGGTAGTATATGCTATCCTAATCTGTATCCGGGTAGCATATGCTATCCTCATG
CATATACAGTCAGCATATGATACCCAGTAGTAGAGTGGGAGTGCTATCCTTTGCATATGCCGCCACCTCC
CAAGGGGGCGTGAATTTTCGCTGCTTGTCCTTTTCCTGCTGGTTGCTCCCATTCTTAGGTGAATTTAAGG
AGGCCAGGCTAAAGCCGTCGCATGTCTGATTGCTCACCAGGTAAATGTCGCTAATGTTTTCCAACGCGAG
AAGGTGTTGAGCGCGGAGCTGAGTGACGTGACAACATGGGTATGCCCAATTGCCCCATGTTGGGAGGACG
AAAATGGTGACAAGACAGATGGCCAGAAATACACCAACAGCACGCATGATGTCTACTGGGGATTTATTCT
TTAGTGCGGGGGAATACACGGCTTTTAATACGATTGAGGGCGTCTCCTAACAAGTTACATCACTCCTGCC
CTTCCTCACCCTCATCTCCATCACCTCCTTCATCTCCGTCATCTCCGTCATCACCCTCCGCGGCAGCCCC
TTCCACCATAGGTGGAAACCAGGGAGGCAAATCTACTCCATCGTCAAAGCTGCACACAGTCACCCTGATA
TTGCAGGTAGGAGCGGGCTTTGTCATAACAAGGTCCTTAATCGCATCCTTCAAAACCTCAGCAAATATAT
GAGTTTGTAAAAAGACCATGAAATAACAGACAATGGACTCCCTTAGCGGGCCAGGTTGTGGGCCGGGTCC
AGGGGCCATTCCAAAGGGGAGACGACTCAATGGTGTAAGACGACATTGTGGAATAGCAAGGGCAGTTCCT
CGCCTTAGGTTGTAAAGGGAGGTCTTACTACCTCCATATACGAACACACCGGCGACCCAAGTTCCTTCGT
CGGTAGTCCTTTCTACGTGACTCCTAGCCAGGAGAGCTCTTAAACCTTCTGCAATGTTCTCAAATTTCGG
GTTGGAACCTCCTTGACCACGATGCTTTCCAAACCACCCTCCTTTTTTGCGCCTGCCTCCATCACCCTGA
CCCCGGGGTCCAGTGCTTGGGCCTTCTCCTGGGTCATCTGCGGGGCCCTGCTCTATCGCTCCCGGGGGCA
CGTCAGGCTCACCATCTGGGCCACCTTCTTGGTGGTATTCAAAATAATCGGCTTCCCCTACAGGGTGGAA
AAATGGCCTTCTACCTGGAGGGGGCCTGCGCGGTGGAGACCCGGATGATGATGACTGACTACTGGGACTC
CTGGGCCTCTTTTCTCCACGTCCACGACCTCTCCCCCTGGCTCTTTCACGACTTCCCCCCCTGGCTCTTT
CACGTCCTCTACCCCGGCGGCCTCCACTACCTCCTCGACCCCGGCCTCCACTACCTCCTCGACCCCGGCC
TCCACTGCCTCCTCGACCCCGGCCTCCACCTCCTGCTCCTGCCCCTCCTGCTCCTGCCCCTCCTCCTGCT
CCTGCCCCTCCTCCTGCTCCTGCCCCTCCTGC
